Addgene plasmid #65656: LRG (Lenti_sgRNA_EFS_GFP)
Purpose: (Empty Backbone) Lentiviral introduction of sgRNA constitute expression linked with GFP marker into mammalian cell line.
Depositing lab: Christopher Vakoc. Depositing organization: Cold Spring Harbor Laboratory. Publication: Discovery of cancer drug targets by CRISPR-Cas9 screening of protein domains. Shi J, Wang E, Milazzo JP, Wang Z, Kinney JB, Vakoc CR. Nat Biotechnol. 2015 May 11. doi: 10.1038/nbt.3235. PubMed 25961408.
Backbone
  Vector backbone: Lenti virus
  Backbone manufacturer: Modified from lentiCRISPRv1 (Addgene Plasmid 49535)
  Backbone size (bp): 9294
  Vector type: Mammalian Expression, Lentiviral, CRISPR
  Promoter: U6 promoter-driven sgRNA expression and EFS promoter-driven GFP expression
Growth in bacteria
  Bacterial resistance: Ampicillin, 100 μg/mL
  Growth temperature: 37°C
  Growth strain: Stbl3
  Copy number: High Copy
Gene/Insert
  Cloning method: Ligation Independent Cloning
  Sequencing primers: 5′ AACCGGTGCCTAGAGAAGGT
Resource information
  A portion of this plasmid was derived from a plasmid made by: The U6-sgRNA-EFS-GFP vector was derived from the lentiCRISPR-Cas9 plasmid (Addgene: # 49535) by removing the hCas9 cDNA and replacing the Puro cassette with GFP reporter.
Terms and licenses: Academic/Nonprofit Terms; Industry Terms: Not Available to Industry
How to cite: LRG (Lenti_sgRNA_EFS_GFP) was a gift from Christopher Vakoc (Addgene plasmid # 65656 ; http://n2t.net/addgene:65656 ; RRID:Addgene_65656)
