[The description below was written by a language model from this plasmid's Addgene catalogue record and pLannotate feature annotations shown in this document.]
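Description:
LRG (Lenti_sgRNA_EFS_GFP) is an empty-backbone lentiviral CRISPR vector for constitutive sgRNA expression in mammalian cells, with a GFP marker to identify transduced cells. It was derived from lentiCRISPRv1 by removing the human-codon-optimised Cas9 cDNA and replacing the puromycin cassette with GFP, so it supplies only the guide and Cas9 must be provided separately. The plasmid is about 9.3 kb. It is propagated in E. coli at high copy through a ColE1/pUC-type origin with ampicillin selection (AmpR). An f1 origin and lac/lacZα remnants from the parental cloning backbone are also annotated.

The viral genome is a self-inactivating HIV-1 design. An RSV promoter fused to a truncated 5' LTR drives genomic RNA production in packaging cells. It is followed by the Ψ packaging signal, a gag fragment, the RRE for Rev-dependent nuclear export, a cPPT/CTS, a WPRE to enhance transcript expression, and a ΔU3 3' LTR with a downstream SV40 poly(A) signal.

Within this frame, a human U6 RNA polymerase III promoter lies upstream of the S. pyogenes gRNA scaffold. About 1.9 kb separates the two, and this interval includes a region annotated by similarity to a bacterial deoC gene. It is probably a filler fragment that is replaced when a guide sequence is cloned in, although the record does not say this explicitly. Downstream, the EF-1α core (EFS) promoter drives EGFP.

The associated publication used CRISPR-Cas9 screening of protein domains to discover cancer drug targets. The GFP linkage fits that kind of work, since it allows the sgRNA-expressing fraction of a cell population to be followed.
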