Features (pLannotate 1.2.2; 28 found; start..end, strand, type, name):
    535..746     -  promoter       EF-1α core promoter: core promoter for human elongation factor EF-1α
    815..932     -  misc_feature   cPPT/CTS: central polypurine tract and central termination sequence of HIV-1
    980..1055    -  misc_RNA       gRNA scaffold: guide RNA scaffold for the Streptococcus pyogenes CRISPR/Cas9 system
   2100..2759    +  CDS            deoC1: DEOC1_STAAN - Also known as dra. Experimental evidence at protein level: Swiss-Prot protein existence level 1. Catalyzes a reversible aldol reaction between acetaldehyde and D-glyceraldehyde 3-phosphate to generate 2-deoxy-D-ribose 5- phosphate. From Staphylococcus aureus (strain N315).
   2945..3185    -  promoter       U6 promoter: RNA polymerase III promoter for human U6 snRNA
   3189..3215    -  CDS            Rev (fragment): human immunodeficiency virus 1 (HIV-1) Rev protein; rev; enhances nuclear export of unspliced and incompletely spliced viral mRNAs
   3592..3825    -  misc_feature   RRE: The Rev response element (RRE) of HIV-1 allows for Rev-dependent mRNA export from the nucleus to the cytoplasm.
   3971..4334    -  CDS            HIV-1 gag (fragment): gag protein from human immunodeficiency virus 1; gag
   4318..4443    -  misc_feature   HIV-1 Ψ: packaging signal of human immunodeficiency virus type 1
   4490..4670    -  LTR            5' LTR (truncated): truncated 5' long terminal repeat (LTR) from HIV-1
   4671..4897    -  promoter       RSV promoter: Rous sarcoma virus enhancer/promoter
   4925..4943    -  promoter       T3 promoter: promoter for bacteriophage T3 RNA polymerase
   4988..5004    -  protein_bind   lac operator: The lac repressor binds to the lac operator to inhibit transcription in E. coli. This inhibition can be relieved by adding lactose or isopropyl-β-D-thiogalactopyranoside (IPTG). lac repressor encoded by lacI
   5012..5042    -  promoter       lac promoter: promoter for the E. coli lac operon
   5057..5078    -  protein_bind   CAP binding site: CAP binding activates transcription in the presence of cAMP. E. coli catabolite activator protein
   5091..5183    -  CDS            lacI (fragment): lac repressor; lacI; The lac repressor binds to the lac operator to inhibit transcription in E. coli. This inhibition can be relieved by adding lactose or isopropyl-β-D-thiogalactopyranoside (IPTG).
   5366..5954    -  rep_origin     ori: high-copy-number ColE1/pMB1/pBR322/pUC origin of replication
   6125..6985    -  CDS            AmpR: β-lactamase; bla; confers resistance to ampicillin, carbenicillin, and related antibiotics
   6986..7090    -  promoter       AmpR promoter: bla
   7143..7571    -  rep_origin     f1 ori (sequence partly withheld): f1 bacteriophage origin of replication; arrow indicates direction of (+) strand synthesis
   7576..7731    -  CDS            lacZα (fragment): LacZα fragment of β-galactosidase; lacZ fragment
   7739..7757    +  promoter       T7 promoter: promoter for bacteriophage T7 RNA polymerase
   7778..7913    -  rep_origin     SV40 ori: SV40 origin of replication
   7953..8074    -  polyA_signal   SV40 poly(A) signal: SV40 polyadenylation signal
   8152..8385    -  LTR            3' LTR (ΔU3): self-inactivating 3' long terminal repeat (LTR) from HIV-1
   8387..8406    -  misc_feature   cPPT/CTS (fragment): central polypurine tract and central termination sequence of HIV-1
   8457..9045    -  misc_feature   WPRE: woodchuck hepatitis virus posttranscriptional regulatory element
   9064..482     -  CDS            EGFP (across the origin): EGFP is a basic (constitutively fluorescent) green fluorescent protein published in 1996, derived from Aequorea victoria. It is reported to be a rapidly-maturing weak dimer with moderate acid sensitivity.
>Addgene plasmid #65656 | LRG (Lenti_sgRNA_EFS_GFP) | addgene full sequence | sequence record 354503 | Addgene NGS Result
CCGTTCTTCTGCTTGTCGGCCATGATATAGACGTTGTGGCTGTTGTAGTTGTACTCCAGCTTGTGCCCCA
GGATGTTGCCGTCCTCCTTGAAGTCGATGCCCTTCAGCTCGATGCGGTTCACCAGGGTGTCGCCCTCGAA
CTTCACCTCGGCGCGGGTCTTGTAGTTGCCGTCGTCCTTGAAGAAGATGGTGCGCTCCTGGACGTAGCCT
TCGGGCATGGCGGACTTGAAGAAGTCGTGCTGCTTCATGTGGTCGGGGTAGCGGCTGAAGCACTGCACGC
CGTAGGTCAGGGTGGTCACGAGGGTGGGCCAGGGCACGGGCAGCTTGCCGGTGGTGCAGATGAACTTCAG
GGTCAGCTTGCCGTAGGTGGCATCGCCCTCGCCCTCGCCGGACACGCTGAACTTGTGGCCGTTTACGTCG
CCGTCCAGCTCGACCAGGATGGGCACCACCCCGGTGAACAGCTCCTCGCCCTTGCTCACCATCTTATCGT
CATCGTCTTTGTAATCCATGGTGGCGGATCCCGCGTCACGACACCTGTGTTCTGGCGGCAAACCCGTTGC
GAAAAAGAACGTTCACGGCGACTACTGCACTTATATACGGTTCTCCCCCACCCTCGGGAAAAAGGCGGAG
CCAGTACACGACATCACTTTCCCAGTTTACCCCGCGCCACCTTCTCTAGGCACCGGTTCAATTGCCGACC
CCTCCCCCCAACTTCTCGGGGACTGTGGGCGATGTGCGCTCTGCCCACTGACGGGCACCGGAGCCACTCG
AGCCGGCGCCAAAGTGGATCTCTGCTGTCCCTGTAATAAACCCGAAAATTTTGAATTTTTGTAATTTGTT
TTTGTAATTCTTTAGTTTGTATGTCTGTTGCTATTATGTCTACTATTCTTTCCCCTGCACTGTACCCCCC
AATCCCCCCTTTTCTTTTAAAATTGTGGATGAATACTGCCATTTGTCTCAAGATCTAGAATTCAAAAAAG
CACCGACTCGGTGCCACTTTTTCAAGTTGATAACGGACTAGCCTTATTTTAACTTGCTATTTCTAGCTCT
AAAACAGAGACGTACAAAAAAGAGCAAGAAGCTAAAAAAGATTTAAAAATTATTTTTAGCGCAGTTAATG
GAACAGGAACTAAATTTACCCCAAAAATATTACGTGAATCAGGATATAACGTTATTGAGGTTGAAGAGCA
TGCATTTGAAGATGAAACATTTAAAAATGTTGTAAATCCAAATCCAGAATTTGATCCTGCATGAAAAATA
CCGCTTGAATATGGTATTAAACATGATGCAGATATTATTATTATGAATGACCCAGATGCTGACAGATTTG
GAATGGCAATAAAACATGATGGTCATTTTGTAAGATTAGATGGAAATCAAACAGGACCAATTTTAATTGA
TTGAAAATTATCAAATCTAAAACGCTTAAATAGCATTCCAAAAAATCCGGCTCTATATTCAAGTTTTGTA
ACAAGTGATTTGGGTGATAGAATCGCTCATGAAAAATATGGAGTTAATATTGTAAAAACTTTAACTGGAT
TTAAATGAATGGGTAGAGAAATTGCTAAAGAAGAAGATAACGGATTAAATTTTGTTTTTGCTTATGAAGA
AAGTTATGGATATGTAATTGATGACTCAGCTAGAGATAAAGATGGAATACAAGCTTCTATATTAATAGCA
GAGGCTGCTTGATTTTATAAAAAACAAAATAAAACATTAGTAGACTATTTAGAAGATTTATTTAAAGAAA
TGGGTGCATATTACACTTTCACTTTAAACTTGAATTTTAAACCAGAAGAAAAGAAATTAAAAATTGAACC
ATTAATGAAATCATTGAGAGCAACACCCTTAACTCAAATTGCTGGACTTAAAGTTGTTAATGTTGAAGAC
TACATCGATGGAATGTATAATATGCCAGGACAAGACTTACTAAAATTTTATTTAGAAGATAAGTCATGAT
TTGCTGTTCGCCCAAGTGGAACTGAACCTAAACTAAAAATTTATTTTATAGGTGTTGGTGAATCTGTTCA
AAACGCTAAAGTTAAAGTAGACGAAATTATTAAAGAATTAAAATTAAAAATGAATATATAGGAGAAAAAA
TGAAACTAAACAAATATATAGATCACACATTATTAAAACAAGATGCTACGAAAGCTGAAATTAAACAATT
ATGTGATGAAGCAATTGAATTTGATTTTGCAACAGTTTGTGTTAATTCATATTGAACAAGCTATTGTAAA
GAATTATTAAAAGGCACAAATGTAGGAATAACAAATGTTGTAGGTTTTCCTCTAGGTGCATGCACAACAG
CTACAAAAGCATTCGAAGTTTCTGAAGCAATTAAAGATGGTGCAACAGAAATTGATATGGTATTAAATAT
TGGTGCATTAAAAGACAAAAATTATGAATTAGTTTTAGAAGACATGAAAGCTGTAAAAAAAGCAGCTGGA
TCACATGTTGTTAAATGTATTATGGAAAATTGTTTATTAACAAAAGAAGAAATCATGAAAGCTTGTGAAA
TAGCTGTTGAAGCTGGATTAGAATTTGTTAAAACATCAACAGGATTTTCAAAATCAGGTGCAACATTTGA
AGATGTTAAACTAATGAAGTCAGTTGTTAAAGACAATGCTTTAGTTAAAGCAGCTGGTGGAGTTAGAACA
TTTGAAGATGCTCAAAAAATGATTGAAGCAGGAGCTGACCGCTTAGGAACAAGTGGTGGAGTAGCTATTA
TTAAAGGTGAAGAAAACAACGCGAGTTACTAAAACTAGCGTTTTTTTATTTTGCTCATTTTTATTAAAAG
TTTGCAAAAAGGAACATAAAAATTCTAATTATTGATACTAAAGTTATTAAAAAGAAGATTTTGGTTGATT
TTATAAAGGTCATAGAATATAATATTTTAGCATGTGTATTTTGTGTGCTCATTTACAACCGTCTCCGGTG
TTTCGTCCTTTCCACAAGATATATAAAGCCAAGAAATCGAAATACTTTCAAGTTACGGTAAGCATATGAT
AGTCCATTTTAAAACATAATTTTAAAACTGCAAACTACCCAAGAAATTATTACTTTCTACGTCACGTATT
TTGTACTAATATCTTTGTGTTTACAGTCAAATTAATTCTAATTATCTCTCTAACAGCCTTGTATCGTATA
TGCAAATATGAAGGAATCATGGGAAATAGGCCCTCTCTGGGTCCCCTCGGGGTTGGGAGGTGGGTCTGAA
ACGATAATGGTGAATATCCCTGCCTAACTCTATTCACTATAGAAAGTACAGCAAAAACTATTCTTAAACC
TACCAAGCCTCCTACTATCATTATGAATAATTTTATATACCACAGCCAATTTGTTATGTTAAACCAATTC
CACAAACTTGCCCATTTATCTAATTCCAATAATTCTTGTTCATTCTTTTCTTGCTGGTTTTGCGATTCTT
CAATTAAGGAGTGTATTAAGCTTGTGTAATTGTTAATTTCTCTGTCCCACTCCATCCAGGTCGTGTGATT
CCAAATCTGTTCCAGAGATTTATTACTCCAACTAGCATTCCAAGGCACAGCAGTGGTGCAAATGAGTTTT
CCAGAGCAACCCCAAATCCCCAGGAGCTGTTGATCCTTTAGGTATCTTTCCACAGCCAGGATTCTTGCCT
GGAGCTGCTTGATGCCCCAGACTGTGAGTTGCAACAGATGCTGTTGCGCCTCAATAGCCCTCAGCAAATT
GTTCTGCTGCTGCACTATACCAGACAATAATTGTCTGGCCTGTACCGTCAGCGTCATTGACGCTGCGCCC
ATAGTGCTTCCTGCTGCTCCCAAGAACCCAAGGAACAAAGCTCCTATTCCCACTGCTCTTTTTTCTCTCT
GCACCACTCTTCTCTTTGCCTTGGTGGGTGCTACTCCTAATGGTTCAATTTTTACTACTTTATATTTATA
TAATTCACTTCTCCAATTGTCCCTCATATCTCCTCCTCCAGGTCTGAAGATCAGCGGCCGCTTGCTGTGC
GGTGGTCTTACTTTTGTTTTGCTCTTCCTCTATCTTGTCTAAAGCTTCCTTGGTGTCTTTTATCTCTATC
CTTTGATGCACACAATAGAGGGTTGCTACTGTATTATATAATGATCTAAGTTCTTCTGATCCTGTCTGAA
GGGATGGTTGTAGCTGTCCCAGTATTTGTCTACAGCCTTCTGATGTTTCTAACAGGCCAGGATTAACTGC
GAATCGTTCTAGCTCCCTGCTTGCCCATACTATATGTTTTAATTTATATTTTTTCTTTCCCCCTGGCCTT
AACCGAATTTTTTCCCATCGCGATCTAATTCTCCCCCGCTTAATACTGACGCTCTCGCACCCATCTCTCT
CCTTCTAGCCTCCGCTAGTCAAAATTTTTGGCGTACTCACCAGTCGCCGCCCCTCGCCTCTTGCCGTGCG
CGCTTCAGCAAGCCGAGTCCTGCGTCGAGAGAGCTCCTCTGGTTTCCCTTTCGCTTTCAAGTCCCTGTTC
GGGCGCCACTGCTAGAGATTTTCCACACTGACTAAAAGGGTCTGAGGGATCTCTAGTTACCAGAGTCACA
CAACAGACGGGCACACACTACTTGAAGCACTCAAGGCAAGCTTTATTGAGGCTTAAGCAGTGGGTTCCCT
AGTTAGCCAGAGAGCTCCCAGGCTCAGATCTGGTCTAACCAGAGAGACCCGTTTATGTATCGAGCTAGGC
ACTTAAATACAATATCTCTGCAATGCGGCAATTCAGTGGTTCGTCCAATCCATGTCAGACCCGTCTGTTG
CCTTCCTAATAAGGCACGATCGTACCACCTTACTTCCACCAATCGGCATGCACGGTGCTTTTTCTCTCCT
TGTAAGGCATGTTGCTAACTCATCGTTACCATGTTGCAAGACTACAAGAGTATTGCATAAGACTACATTA
AGCTTGCAGCTCCAGCTTTTGTTCCCTTTAGTGAGGGTTAATTGCGCGCTTGGCGTAATCATGGTCATAG
CTGTTTCCTGTGTGAAATTGTTATCCGCTCACAATTCCACACAACATACGAGCCGGAAGCATAAAGTGTA
AAGCCTGGGGTGCCTAATGAGTGAGCTAACTCACATTAATTGCGTTGCGCTCACTGCCCGCTTTCCAGTC
GGGAAACCTGTCGTGCCAGCTGCATTAATGAATCGGCCAACGCGCGGGGAGAGGCGGTTTGCGTATTGGG
CGCTCTTCCGCTTCCTCGCTCACTGACTCGCTGCGCTCGGTCGTTCGGCTGCGGCGAGCGGTATCAGCTC
ACTCAAAGGCGGTAATACGGTTATCCACAGAATCAGGGGATAACGCAGGAAAGAACATGTGAGCAAAAGG
CCAGCAAAAGGCCAGGAACCGTAAAAAGGCCGCGTTGCTGGCGTTTTTCCATAGGCTCCGCCCCCCTGAC
GAGCATCACAAAAATCGACGCTCAAGTCAGAGGTGGCGAAACCCGACAGGACTATAAAGATACCAGGCGT
TTCCCCCTGGAAGCTCCCTCGTGCGCTCTCCTGTTCCGACCCTGCCGCTTACCGGATACCTGTCCGCCTT
TCTCCCTTCGGGAAGCGTGGCGCTTTCTCATAGCTCACGCTGTAGGTATCTCAGTTCGGTGTAGGTCGTT
CGCTCCAAGCTGGGCTGTGTGCACGAACCCCCCGTTCAGCCCGACCGCTGCGCCTTATCCGGTAACTATC
GTCTTGAGTCCAACCCGGTAAGACACGACTTATCGCCACTGGCAGCAGCCACTGGTAACAGGATTAGCAG
AGCGAGGTATGTAGGCGGTGCTACAGAGTTCTTGAAGTGGTGGCCTAACTACGGCTACACTAGAAGAACA
GTATTTGGTATCTGCGCTCTGCTGAAGCCAGTTACCTTCGGAAAAAGAGTTGGTAGCTCTTGATCCGGCA
AACAAACCACCGCTGGTAGCGGTGGTTTTTTTGTTTGCAAGCAGCAGATTACGCGCAGAAAAAAAGGATC
TCAAGAAGATCCTTTGATCTTTTCTACGGGGTCTGACGCTCAGTGGAACGAAAACTCACGTTAAGGGATT
TTGGTCATGAGATTATCAAAAAGGATCTTCACCTAGATCCTTTTAAATTAAAAATGAAGTTTTAAATCAA
TCTAAAGTATATATGAGTAAACTTGGTCTGACAGTTACCAATGCTTAATCAGTGAGGCACCTATCTCAGC
GATCTGTCTATTTCGTTCATCCATAGTTGCCTGACTCCCCGTCGTGTAGATAACTACGATACGGGAGGGC
TTACCATCTGGCCCCAGTGCTGCAATGATACCGCGAGACCCACGCTCACCGGCTCCAGATTTATCAGCAA
TAAACCAGCCAGCCGGAAGGGCCGAGCGCAGAAGTGGTCCTGCAACTTTATCCGCCTCCATCCAGTCTAT
TAATTGTTGCCGGGAAGCTAGAGTAAGTAGTTCGCCAGTTAATAGTTTGCGCAACGTTGTTGCCATTGCT
ACAGGCATCGTGGTGTCACGCTCGTCGTTTGGTATGGCTTCATTCAGCTCCGGTTCCCAACGATCAAGGC
GAGTTACATGATCCCCCATGTTGTGCAAAAAAGCGGTTAGCTCCTTCGGTCCTCCGATCGTTGTCAGAAG
TAAGTTGGCCGCAGTGTTATCACTCATGGTTATGGCAGCACTGCATAATTCTCTTACTGTCATGCCATCC
GTAAGATGCTTTTCTGTGACTGGTGAGTACTCAACCAAGTCATTCTGAGAATAGTGTATGCGGCGACCGA
GTTGCTCTTGCCCGGCGTCAATACGGGATAATACCGCGCCACATAGCAGAACTTTAAAAGTGCTCATCAT
TGGAAAACGTTCTTCGGGGCGAAAACTCTCAAGGATCTTACCGCTGTTGAGATCCAGTTCGATGTAACCC
ACTCGTGCACCCAACTGATCTTCAGCATCTTTTACTTTCACCAGCGTTTCTGGGTGAGCAAAAACAGGAA
GGCAAAATGCCGCAAAAAAGGGAATAAGGGCGACACGGAAATGTTGAATACTCATACTCTTCCTTTTTCA
ATATTATTGAAGCATTTATCAGGGTTATTGTCTCATGAGCGGATACATATTTGAATGTATTTAGAAAAAT
AAACAAATAGGGGTTCCGCGCACATTTCCCCGAAAAGTGCCACCTAAATTGTAAGCGTTAATATTTTGTT
AAAATTCGCGTTAAATTTTTGTTAAATCAGCTCATTTTTTAACCAATAGGCCGAAATCGGCAAAATCCCT
TATAAATCAAAAGAATAGACCGAGATAGGGT
[37 nt withheld, positions 7242-7278]
AAAGAACGTGGACTCCAACGTCAAAGG
[49 nt withheld, positions 7306-7354]
T
[91 nt withheld, positions 7356-7446]
G
[124 nt withheld, positions 7448-7571]
CCCATTCGCCATTCAGGCTGCGCAACTGTTGGGAAGGGCGATCGGTGCGGGCCTCTTCGCTATTACGCCA
GCTGGCGAAAGGGGGATGTGCTGCAAGGCGATTAAGTTGGGTAACGCCAGGGTTTTCCCAGTCACGACGT
TGTAAAACGACGGCCAGTGAGCGCGCGTAATACGACTCACTATAGGGCGAATTGGGTACGTCCCTAGGCC
TCCAAAAAAGCCTCCTCACTACTTCTGGAATAGCTCAGAGGCCGAGGCGGCCTCGGCCTCTGCATAAATA
AAAAAAATTAGTCAGCCATGGGGCGGAGAATGGGCGGAACTGGGCGGAGTTAGGGGCGGGATGGGCGGAG
TTAGGGGCGGGATAGCTAGAGCCAGACATGATAAGATACATTGATGAGTTTGGACAAACCACAACTAGAA
TGCAGTGAAAAAAATGCTTTATTTGTGAAATTTGTGATGCTATTGCTTTATTTGTAACCATTATAAGCTG
CAATAAACAAGTTCCTCTCACTCTCTGATATTCATTTCTTTGCAAGTTATAAATACTGAATAATAAGATG
ACATGAACTACTATACGTACTGCTAGAGATTTTCCACACTGACTAAAAGGGTCTGAGGGATCTCTAGTTA
CCAGAGTCACACAACAGACGGGCACACACTACTTGAAGCACTCAAGGCAAGCTTTATTGAGGCTTAAGCA
GTGGGTTCCCTAGTTAGCCAGAGAGCTCCCAGGCTCAGATCTGGTCTAACCAGAGAGACCCAGTACAAGC
AAAAAGCAGATCTTGTCTTCGTTGGGAGTGAATTAGCCCTTCCAGTCCCCCCTTTTCTTTTAAAAAGTGG
CTAAGATCTACAGCTGCCTTGTAAGTCATTGGTCTTAAAGTCGACGCGGGGAGGCGGCCCAAAGGGAGAT
CCGACTCGTCTGAGGGCGAAGGCGAAGACGCGGAAGAGGCCGCAGAGCCGGCAGCAGGCCGCGGGAAGGA
AGGTCCGCTGGATTGAGGGCCGAAGGGACGTAGCAGAAGGACGTCCCGCGCAGAATCCAGGTGGCAACAC
AGGCGAGCAGCCAAGGAAAGGACGATGATTTCCCCGACAACACCACGGAATTGTCAGTGCCCAACAGCCG
AGCCCCTGTCCAGCAGCGGGCAAGGCAGGCGGCGATGAGTTCCGCCGTGGCAATAGGGAGGGGGAAAGCG
AAAGTCCCGGAAAGGAGCTGACAGGTGGTGGCAATGCCCCAACCAGTGGGGGTTGCGTCAGCAAACACAG
TGCACACCACGCCACGTTGCCTGACAACGGGCCACAACTCCTCATAAAGAGACAGCAACCAGGATTTATA
CAAGGAGGAGAAAATGAAAGCCATACGGGAAGCAATAGCATGATACAAAGGCATTAAAGCAGCGTATCCA
CATAGCGTAAAAGGAGCAACATAGTTAAGAATACCAGTCAATCTTTCACAAATTTTGTAATCCAGAGGTT
GATTGTCGACTTAACGCGTCTACTTGTACAGCTCGTCCATGCCGAGAGTGATCCCGGCGGCGGTCACGAA
CTCCAGCAGGACCATGTGATCGCGCTTCTCGTTGGGGTCTTTGCTCAGGGCGGACTGGGTGCTCAGGTAG
TGGTTGTCGGGCAGCAGCACGGGGCCGTCGCCGATGGGGGTGTTCTGCTGGTAGTGGTCGGCGAGCTGCA
CGCTGCCGTCCTCGATGTTGTGGCGGATCTTGAAGTTCACCTTGATG
